>Addgene plasmid #172201 | eGFP-KIF5A | addgene full sequence | sequence record 338409 | Addgene NGS Result
AGACCCCATTGGGGCCAATACGCCCGCGTTTCTTCCTTTTCCCCACCCCACCCCCCAAGTTCGGGTGAAG
GCCCAGGGCTCGCAGCCAACGTCGGGGCGGCAGGCCCTGCCATAGCCTCAGGTTACTCATATATACTTTA
GATTGATTTAAAACTTCATTTTTAATTTAAAAGGATCTAGGTGAAGATCCTTTTTGATAATCTCATGACC
AAAATCCCTTAACGTGAGTTTTCGTTCCACTGAGCGTCAGACCCCGTAGAAAAGATCAAAGGATCTTCTT
GAGATCCTTTTTTTCTGCGCGTAATCTGCTGCTTGCAAACAAAAAAACCACCGCTACCAGCGGTGGTTTG
TTTGCCGGATCAAGAGCTACCAACTCTTTTTCCGAAGGTAACTGGCTTCAGCAGAGCGCAGATACCAAAT
ACTGTTCTTCTAGTGTAGCCGTAGTTAGGCCACCACTTCAAGAACTCTGTAGCACCGCCTACATACCTCG
CTCTGCTAATCCTGTTACCAGTGGCTGCTGCCAGTGGCGATAAGTCGTGTCTTACCGGGTTGGACTCAAG
ACGATAGTTACCGGATAAGGCGCAGCGGTCGGGCTGAACGGGGGGTTCGTGCACACAGCCCAGCTTGGAG
CGAACGACCTACACCGAACTGAGATACCTACAGCGTGAGCTATGAGAAAGCGCCACGCTTCCCGAAGGGA
GAAAGGCGGACAGGTATCCGGTAAGCGGCAGGGTCGGAACAGGAGAGCGCACGAGGGAGCTTCCAGGGGG
AAACGCCTGGTATCTTTATAGTCCTGTCGGGTTTCGCCACCTCTGACTTGAGCGTCGATTTTTGTGATGC
TCGTCAGGGGGGCGGAGCCTATGGAAAAACGCCAGCAACGCGGCCTTTTTACGGTTCCTGGCCTTTTGCT
GGCCTTTTGCTCACATGTTCTTTCCTGCGTTATCCCCTGATTCTGTGGATAACCGTATTACCGCCATGCA
TTAGTTATTAATAGTAATCAATTACGGGGTCATTAGTTCATAGCCCATATATGGAGTTCCGCGTTACATA
ACTTACGGTAAATGGCCCGCCTGGCTGACCGCCCAACGACCCCCGCCCATTGACGTCAATAATGACGTAT
GTTCCCATAGTAACGCCAATAGGGACTTTCCATTGACGTCAATGGGTGGAGTATTTACGGTAAACTGCCC
ACTTGGCAGTACATCAAGTGTATCATATGCCAAGTACGCCCCCTATTGACGTCAATGACGGTAAATGGCC
CGCCTGGCATTATGCCCAGTACATGACCTTATGGGACTTTCCTACTTGGCAGTACATCTACGTATTAGTC
ATCGCTATTACCATGGTGATGCGGTTTTGGCAGTACATCAATGGGCGTGGATAGCGGTTTGACTCACGGG
GATTTCCAAGTCTCCACCCCATTGACGTCAATGGGAGTTTGTTTTGGCACCAAAATCAACGGGACTTTCC
AAAATGTCGTAACAACTCCGCCCCATTGACGCAAATGGGCGGTAGGCGTGTACGGTGGGAGGTCTATATA
AGCAGAGCTGGTTTAGTGAACCGTCAGATCCGCTAGCGCTACCGGTCGCCACCATGGTGAGCAAGGGCGA
GGAGCTGTTCACCGGGGTGGTGCCCATCCTGGTCGAGCTGGACGGCGACGTAAACGGCCACAAGTTCAGC
GTGTCCGGCGAGGGCGAGGGCGATGCCACCTACGGCAAGCTGACCCTGAAGTTCATCTGCACCACCGGCA
AGCTGCCCGTGCCCTGGCCCACCCTCGTGACCACCCTGACCTACGGCGTGCAGTGCTTCAGCCGCTACCC
CGACCACATGAAGCAGCACGACTTCTTCAAGTCCGCCATGCCCGAAGGCTACGTCCAGGAGCGCACCATC
TTCTTCAAGGACGACGGCAACTACAAGACCCGCGCCGAGGTGAAGTTCGAGGGCGACACCCTGGTGAACC
GCATCGAGCTGAAGGGCATCGACTTCAAGGAGGACGGCAACATCCTGGGGCACAAGCTGGAGTACAACTA
CAACAGCCACAACGTCTATATCATGGCCGACAAGCAGAAGAACGGCATCAAGGTGAACTTCAAGATCCGC
CACAACATCGAGGACGGCAGCGTGCAGCTCGCCGACCACTACCAGCAGAACACCCCCATCGGCGACGGCC
CCGTGCTGCTGCCCGACAACCACTACCTGAGCACCCAGTCCAAGCTGAGCAAAGACCCCAACGAGAAGCG
CGATCACATGGTCCTGCTGGAGTTCGTGACCGCCGCCGGGATCACTCTCGGCATGGACGAGCTGTACAAG
TCCGGACTCAGATCTCGAGCTCAAGCTTCGAATTCTGCAGTCGACGCCGCCGCCATGGCGGAGACTAACA
ACGAATGCAGCATCAAGGTGCTTTGCCGATTTCGGCCCCTGAACCAGGCCGAGATTCTGCGGGGGGACAA
GTTCATCCCCATTTTCCAAGGGGACGACAGCGTCATTATTGGGGGAAAGCCATATGTCTTTGACCGCGTC
TTCCCCCCAAACACCACTCAGGAGCAGGTTTACCACGCCTGTGCCATGCAGATCGTCAAAGACGTCCTTG
CTGGTTACAATGGCACAATCTTCGCTTATGGACAGACATCCTCAGGGAAAACGCATACCATGGAGGGGAA
GCTGCACGACCCTCAGCTGATGGGCATCATTCCCCGGATCGCTCGAGACATCTTCAACCACATCTACTCC
ATGGATGAGAACCTTGAATTCCACATTAAGGTATCTTACTTCGAGATTTACCTGGATAAGATCCGTGACC
TTTTGGATGTGACCAAGACGAACCTGTCCGTGCATGAGGACAAAAACCGGGTGCCGTTTGTCAAGGGTTG
TACCGAACGCTTTGTGTCCAGCCCAGAGGAGATTCTGGATGTGATCGATGAGGGGAAGTCCAACCGTCAC
GTAGCTGTCACCAACATGAACGAGCACAGTTCTCGGAGCCACAGCATCTTCCTCATCAACATCAAGCAGG
AGAACGTAGAGACCGAGCAGAAGCTCAGCGGGAAGCTGTACCTCGTGGATCTGGCCGGAAGCGAGAAGGT
CAGCAAGACAGGGGCAGAGGGAGCCGTTCTGGACGAGGCAAAGAATATCAACAAGTCGCTGTCGGCCCTG
GGGAACGTGATCTCTGCACTGGCAGAGGGCACCAAAAGCTACGTGCCGTACCGCGACAGCAAAATGACGA
GGATTCTCCAGGACTCTCTGGGAGGGAACTGCAGGACTACCATGTTCATCTGCTGCTCGCCGTCCAGCTA
CAATGACGCAGAGACCAAGTCCACGCTCATGTTTGGACAGCGGGCGAAGACCATCAAGAACACTGCCTCA
GTGAATCTGGAGCTGACTGCTGAGCAGTGGAAGAAGAAGTATGAGAAGGAGAAGGAGAAGACCAAGGCCC
AGAAGGAGACAATTGCGAAGCTAGAGGCTGAGCTTAGCCGGTGGCGCAATGGAGAGAATGTGCCTGAGAC
TGAGCGCCTGGCTGGAGAGGACTCAGCTCTGGGAGCTGAGCTCTGCGAGGAGACCCCTGTGAATGACAAC
TCATCCATTGTGGTACGCATCGCACCTGAGGAAAGGCAGAAATATGAGGAAGAGATCCGCCGTCTCTACA
AGCAGCTTGATGACAAGGATGATGAGATCAACCAGCAGAGCCAGCTCATTGAGAAGCTGAAGCAGCAGAT
GCTGGACCAGGAAGAGCTGCTCGTGTCCACTCGGGGAGACAACGAGAAGGTCCAGCGGGAGCTTAGCCAC
CTGCAGTCCGAGAACGATGCTGCGAAGGACGAGGTGAAGGAAGTGCTGCAGGCCCTAGAGGAGCTGGCGG
TCAACTACGACCAGAAGTCCCAGGAGGTGGAGGAGAAGAGCCAGCAGAACCAGCTGCTGGTGGACGAGCT
GTCCCAGAAAGTGGCCACCATGCTGTCCCTGGAGTCCGAGCTACAGCGGCTCCAGGAGGTCAGTGGACAC
CAGCGAAAGCGGATCGCTGAGGTGCTGAATGGGCTGATGAGGGACCTGAGTGAGTTCAGTGTCATCGTGG
GCAACGGCGAGATTAAGCTGCCCGTGGAGATCAGTGGGGCCATCGAGGAGGAGTTCACGGTGGCCCGGCT
CTACATCAGCAAGATCAAGTCGGAGGTGAAGTCCGTGGTTAAGCGATGTCGGCAGCTGGAGAACCTCCAG
GTGGAGTGTCATCGCAAGATGGAGGTGACCGGTAGGGAGCTGTCATCTTGCCAACTGCTCATCTCACAGC
ATGAGGCCAAGATCCGTTCACTCACGGAGTACATGCAGACTGTGGAGTTGAAGAAACGGCACCTGGAAGA
GTCCTACGACTCCCTGAGCGATGAGCTTGCCAGGCTCCAGGCGCACGAAACTGTACACGAGGTAGCTCTG
AAAGACAAGGAGCCAGACACACAGGACGCGGAGGAGGTGAAGAAGGCCCTGGAACTACAGATGGAGAATC
ACCGTGAGGCCCATCACCGGCAGCTGGCCCGCCTCCGGGATGAGATTAATGAGAAACAGAAAACCATTGA
TGAGCTGAAAGACCTGAACCAGAAGCTCCAGTTAGAGCTGGAGAAGCTTCAGGCCGACTATGAGAGGCTG
AAGAATGAAGAGAACGAGAAGAGCGCCAAGCTCCAGGAGCTGACATTTCTGTATGAGCGACATGAGCAGT
CCAAGCAGGACCTCAAGGGGCTGGAGGAGACAGTTGCCCGTGAACTCCAGACCCTCCACAACCTTCGCAA
GCTGTTCGTTCAAGACGTCACGACTCGAGTCAAGAAAAGTGCAGAAATGGAGCCCGAGGACAGTGGGGGG
ATTCATTCCCAAAAGCAGAAGATCTCCTTTCTTGAGAACAACCTGGAACAGCTTACAAAGGTTCACAAAC
AGCTGGTACGTGACAATGCAGATCTGCGTTGTGAGCTTCCTAAATTGGAAAAACGACTTCGGGCTACGGC
TGAGAGAGTTAAGGCCCTGGAGGGTGCACTGAAGGAGGCCAAGGAGGGCGCTATGAAGGACAAGCGTAGA
TACCAGCAGGAGGTGGACCGCATCAAAGAAGCCGTGCGGTACAAGAGCTCCGGCAAGCGGGGCCATTCTG
CCCAGATCGCTAAGCCTGTGAGGCCTGGCCACTATCCTGCCTCCTCACCCACCAACCCCTACGGCACCCG
GAGCCCCGAGTGTATCAGCTACACCAACAACCTCTTCCAGAACTACCAGAACCTGCACCTGCAGGCTGCG
CCTAGCTCCACTTCAGATATGTACTTTGCCAGCAGCGGAGCCACATCTGTTGCCCCCTTGGCTTCCTACC
AGAAGGCCAACATGGACAATGGAAATGCCACAGATATCAACGACAACAGGAGTGACCTGCCGTGTGGCTA
TGAGGCTGAGGACCAGGCCAAGCTTTTCCCTCTCCACCAAGAGACAGCAGCCAGCTAAGGATCCACCGGA
TCTAGATAACTGATCATAATCAGCCATACCACATTTGTAGAGGTTTTACTTGCTTTAAAAAACCTCCCAC
ACCTCCCCCTGAACCTGAAACATAAAATGAATGCAATTGTTGTTGTTAACTTGTTTATTGCAGCTTATAA
TGGTTACAAATAAAGCAATAGCATCACAAATTTCACAAATAAAGCATTTTTTTCACTGCATTCTAGTTGT
GGTTTGTCCAAACTCATCAATGTATCTTAACGCGTAAATTGTAAGCGTTAATATTTTGTTAAAATTCGCG
TTAAATTTTTGTTAAATCAGCTCATTTTTTAACCAATAGGCCGAAATCGGCAAAATCCCTTATAAATCAA
AAGAATAGACCGAGATAGGGT
[37 nt withheld, positions 5832-5868]
AAAGAACGTGGACTCCAACGTCAAAGG
[49 nt withheld, positions 5896-5944]
T
[91 nt withheld, positions 5946-6036]
G
[124 nt withheld, positions 6038-6161]
CAGGTGGCACTTTTCGGGGAAATGTGCGCGGAACCCCTATTTGTTTATTTTTCTAAATACATTCAAATAT
GTATCCGCTCATGAGACAATAACCCTGATAAATGCTTCAATAATATTGAAAAAGGAAGAGTCCTGAGGCG
GAAAGAACCAGCTGTGGAATGTGTGTCAGTTAGGGTGTGGAAAGTCCCCAGGCTCCCCAGCAGGCAGAAG
TATGCAAAGCATGCATCTCAATTAGTCAGCAACCAGGTGTGGAAAGTCCCCAGGCTCCCCAGCAGGCAGA
AGTATGCAAAGCATGCATCTCAATTAGTCAGCAACCATAGTCCCGCCCCTAACTCCGCCCATCCCGCCCC
TAACTCCGCCCAGTTCCGCCCATTCTCCGCCCCATGGCTGACTAATTTTTTTTATTTATGCAGAGGCCGA
GGCCGCCTCGGCCTCTGAGCTATTCCAGAAGTAGTGAGGAGGCTTTTTTGGAGGCCTAGGCTTTTGCAAA
GATCGATCAAGAGACAGGATGAGGATCGTTTCGCATGATTGAACAAGATGGATTGCACGCAGGTTCTCCG
GCCGCTTGGGTGGAGAGGCTATTCGGCTATGACTGGGCACAACAGACAATCGGCTGCTCTGATGCCGCCG
TGTTCCGGCTGTCAGCGCAGGGGCGCCCGGTTCTTTTTGTCAAGACCGACCTGTCCGGTGCCCTGAATGA
ACTGCAAGACGAGGCAGCGCGGCTATCGTGGCTGGCCACGACGGGCGTTCCTTGCGCAGCTGTGCTCGAC
GTTGTCACTGAAGCGGGAAGGGACTGGCTGCTATTGGGCGAAGTGCCGGGGCAGGATCTCCTGTCATCTC
ACCTTGCTCCTGCCGAGAAAGTATCCATCATGGCTGATGCAATGCGGCGGCTGCATACGCTTGATCCGGC
TACCTGCCCATTCGACCACCAAGCGAAACATCGCATCGAGCGAGCACGTACTCGGATGGAAGCCGGTCTT
GTCGATCAGGATGATCTGGACGAAGAGCATCAGGGGCTCGCGCCAGCCGAACTGTTCGCCAGGCTCAAGG
CGAGCATGCCCGACGGCGAGGATCTCGTCGTGACCCATGGCGATGCCTGCTTGCCGAATATCATGGTGGA
AAATGGCCGCTTTTCTGGATTCATCGACTGTGGCCGGCTGGGTGTGGCGGACCGCTATCAGGACATAGCG
TTGGCTACCCGTGATATTGCTGAAGAGCTTGGCGGCGAATGGGCTGACCGCTTCCTCGTGCTTTACGGTA
TCGCCGCTCCCGATTCGCAGCGCATCGCCTTCTATCGCCTTCTTGACGAGTTCTTCTGAGCGGGACTCTG
GGGTTCGAAATGACCGACCAAGCGACGCCCAACCTGCCATCACGAGATTTCGATTCCACCGCCGCCTTCT
ATGAAAGGTTGGGCTTCGGAATCGTTTTCCGGGACGCCGGCTGGATGATCCTCCAGCGCGGGGATCTCAT
GCTGGAGTTCTTCGCCCACCCTAGGGGGAGGCTAACTGAAACACGGAAGGAGACAATACCGGAAGGAACC
CGCGCTATGACGGCAATAAAAAGACAGAATAAAACGCACGGTGTTGGGTCGTTTGTTCATAAACGCGGGG
TTCGGTCCCAGGGCTGGCACTCTGTCGAT
Features (pLannotate 1.2.2; 15 found; start..end, strand, type, name):
     41..57      -  polyA_signal   bGH poly(A) signal (fragment): bovine growth hormone polyadenylation signal
    279..867     +  rep_origin     ori: high-copy-number ColE1/pMB1/pBR322/pUC origin of replication
   1042..1345    +  enhancer       CMV enhancer: human cytomegalovirus immediate early enhancer
   1346..1549    +  promoter       CMV promoter: human cytomegalovirus (CMV) immediate early promoter
   1594..2310    +  CDS            mEGFP: mEGFP is a basic (constitutively fluorescent) green fluorescent protein published in 2002, derived from Aequorea victoria. It has moderate acid sensitivity.
   2311..2356    +  misc_feature   MCS (fragment): multiple cloning site
   2365..5445    +  CDS            Kif5a: KIF5A_MOUSE - Also known as Kiaa4086, Kif5, Nkhc1. Experimental evidence at protein level: Swiss-Prot protein existence level 1. Microtubule-dependent motor required for slow axonal transport of neurofilament proteins (NFH, NFM and NFL) (PubMed:12682084). Can induce formation of neurite-like membrane protrusions in non-neuronal cells in a ZFYVE27-dependent manner. The ZFYVE27-KIF5A complex contributes to the vesicular transport of VAPA, VAPB, SURF4, RAB11A, RAB11B and RTN3 proteins in neurons (PubMed:21976701). Required for anterograde axonal transportation of MAPK8IP3/JIP3 which is essential
   5471..5555    +  CDS            large T antigen (fragment): large T antigen from SV40 (simian virus 40)
   5578..5699    +  polyA_signal   SV40 poly(A) signal: SV40 polyadenylation signal
   5733..6161    -  rep_origin     f1 ori (sequence partly withheld): f1 bacteriophage origin of replication; arrow indicates direction of (+) strand synthesis
   6188..6292    +  promoter       AmpR promoter: bla
   6294..6651    +  promoter       SV40 promoter: SV40 enhancer and early promoter
   6686..7480    +  CDS            NeoR/KanR: aminoglycoside phosphotransferase from Tn5; aph(3')-II (or nptII); confers resistance to neomycin, kanamycin, and G418 (Geneticin®)
   7501..7653    +  CDS            ble (fragment): BLE_KLEPN - Experimental evidence at protein level: Swiss-Prot protein existence level 1. Binding protein with a strong affinity to the bleomycin family of antibiotics. Binds to CL990; an antimitotic-antibiotic compound. From Klebsiella pneumoniae.
   7712..7759    +  polyA_signal   HSV TK poly(A) signal: herpes simplex virus thymidine kinase polyadenylation signal (Cole and Stacy, 1985)
