[The description below was written by a language model from this plasmid's Addgene catalogue record and pLannotate feature annotations shown in this document.]
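Description:
eGFP-KIF5A is a mammalian expression plasmid built on the Clontech eGFP-C1 backbone that produces mouse kinesin-1 heavy chain KIF5A fused at its N-terminus to enhanced GFP. The catalogue lists a total size of about 7.8 kb, which agrees closely with the sequenced record. The roughly 3.1 kb Kif5a coding sequence was inserted by Gibson assembly. Transcription is driven by the human cytomegalovirus immediate-early enhancer and promoter. The GFP open reading frame comes first (the annotation software labels it mEGFP, while the catalogue calls it eGFP), followed by a short remnant of the multiple cloning site that acts as a linker, then the Kif5a coding sequence. An SV40 polyadenylation signal terminates the transcript. Small annotated fragments such as the SV40 large T, ble and bGH poly(A) pieces appear to be backbone remnants or partial matches rather than functional parts.

The plasmid is propagated in E. coli from a high-copy ColE1/pUC-type origin, and it also carries an f1 phage origin. A single Tn5 aminoglycoside phosphotransferase gene (NeoR/KanR) provides both selections. It is expressed from a bacterial promoter for kanamycin resistance in E. coli, and from the SV40 enhancer/early promoter, with an HSV TK polyadenylation signal, for G418 selection of transfected mammalian cells.

KIF5A is a microtubule-dependent motor involved in anterograde axonal transport. The fluorescent fusion allows its localisation and movement to be followed in transfected cells. The associated publication concerns the sorting of dendritic and axonal vesicles at the pre-axonal exclusion zone, which suggests use in neuronal transport and polarity studies.
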