Addgene plasmid #172201: eGFP-KIF5A
Purpose: Expresses KIF5A tagged with eGFP in mammalian cells
Depositing lab: Juan Bonifacino. Depositing organization: National Institute of Child Health and Human Development (NICHD). Publication: Sorting of Dendritic and Axonal Vesicles at the Pre-axonal Exclusion Zone. Farias GG, Guardia CM, Britt DJ, Guo X, Bonifacino JS. Cell Rep. 2015 Nov 10;13(6):1221-1232. doi: 10.1016/j.celrep.2015.09.074. Epub 2015 Oct 29. PubMed 26527003.
Backbone
  Vector backbone: eGFP-C1
  Backbone manufacturer: Clontech
  Backbone size w/o insert (bp): 4728
  Total vector size (bp): 7809
  Vector type: Mammalian Expression
  Selectable markers: Neomycin (select with G418)
Growth in bacteria
  Bacterial resistance: Kanamycin, 50 μg/mL
  Growth temperature: 37°C
  Growth strain: DH5alpha
  Copy number: High Copy
Gene/Insert
  Gene/Insert name: KIF5A
  Species: M. musculus (mouse)
  Insert size (bp): 3081
  Entrez Gene: Kif5a (a.k.a. D10Bwg0738e, Khc, Kif5, Kns, mKIAA4086)
  Promoter: CMV
  Tag / fusion protein: eGFP (N terminal on insert)
  Cloning method: Gibson Cloning
  Sequencing primers: 5′ CMV_fwd; 3′ SV40_rev
Terms and licenses: Academic/Nonprofit Terms; Industry Terms: Not Available to Industry
How to cite: eGFP-KIF5A was a gift from Juan Bonifacino (Addgene plasmid # 172201 ; http://n2t.net/addgene:172201 ; RRID:Addgene_172201)
